>Addgene plasmid #170510 | LentiGuide Cherry | addgene full sequence | sequence record 343694 | Addgene NGS Result
CCCGGGTGCAAAGATGGATAAAGTTTTAAACAGAGAGGAATCTTTGCAGCTAATGGACCTTCTAGGTCTT
GAAAGGAGTGGGAATTGGCTCCGGTGCCCGTCAGTGGGCAGAGCGCACATCGCCCACAGTCCCCGAGAAG
TTGGGGGGAGGGGTCGGCAATTGATCCGGTGCCTAGAGAAGGTGGCGCGGGGTAAACTGGGAAAGTGATG
TCGTGTACTGGCTCCGCCTTTTTCCCGAGGGTGGGGGAGAACCGTATATAAGTGCAGTAGTCGCCGTGAA
CGTTCTTTTTCGCAACGGGTTTGCCGCCAGAACACAGGTAAGTGCCGTGTGTGGTTCCCGCGGGCCTGGC
CTCTTTACGGGTTATGGCCCTTGCGTGCCTTGAATTACTTCCACCTGGCTGCAGTACGTGATTCTTGATC
CCGAGCTTCGGGTTGGAAGTGGGTGGGAGAGTTCGAGGCCTTGCGCTTAAGGAGCCCCTTCGCCTCGTGC
TTGAGTTGAGGCCTGGCCTGGGCGCTGGGGCCGCCGCGTGCGAATCTGGTGGCACCTTCGCGCCTGTCTC
GCTGCTTTCGATAAGTCTCTAGCCATTTAAAATTTTTGATGACCTGCTGCGACGCTTTTTTTCTGGCAAG
ATAGTCTTGTAAATGCGGGCCAAGATCTGCACACTGGTATTTCGGTTTTTGGGGCCGCGGGCGGCGACGG
GGCCCGTGCGTCCCAGCGCACATGTTCGGCGAGGCGGGGCCTGCGAGCGCGGCCACCGAGAATCGGACGG
GGGTAGTCTCAAGCTGGCCGGCCTGCTCTGGTGCCTGGCCTCGCGCCGCCGTGTATCGCCCCGCCCTGGG
CGGCAAGGCTGGCCCGGTCGGCACCAGTTGCGTGAGCGGAAAGATGGCCGCTTCCCGGCCCTGCTGCAGG
GAGCTCAAAATGGAGGACGCGGCGCTCGGGAGAGCGGGCGGGTGAGTCACCCACACAAAGGAAAAGGGCC
TTTCCGTCCTCAGCCGTCGCTTCATGTGACTCCACGGAGTACCGGGCGCCGTCCAGGCACCTCGATTAGT
TCTCGAGCTTTTGGAGTACGTCGTCTTTAGGTTGGGGGGAGGGGTTTTATGCGATGGAGTTTCCCCACAC
TGAGTGGGTGGAGACTGAAGTTAGGCCAGCTTGGCACTTGATGTAATTCTCCTTGGAATTTGCCCTTTTT
GAGTTTGGATCTTGGTTCATTCTCAAGCCTCAGACAGTGGTTCAAAGTTTTTTTCTTCCATTTCAGGTGT
CGTGACGTACGCCTCGAGGAGGATAACATGGCCATCATCAAGGAGTTCATGCGCTTCAAGGTGCACATGG
AGGGCTCCGTGAACGGCCACGAGTTCGAGATCGAGGGCGAGGGCGAGGGCCGCCCCTACGAGGGCACCCA
GACCGCCAAGCTGAAGGTGACCAAGGGTGGCCCCCTGCCCTTCGCCTGGGACATCCTGTCCCCTCAGTTC
ATGTACGGCTCCAAGGCCTACGTGAAGCACCCCGCCGACATCCCCGACTACTTGAAGCTGTCCTTCCCCG
AGGGCTTCAAGTGGGAGCGCGTGATGAACTTCGAGGACGGCGGCGTGGTGACCGTGACCCAGGACTCCTC
CCTGCAGGACGGCGAGTTCATCTACAAGGTGAAGCTGCGCGGCACCAACTTCCCCTCCGACGGCCCCGTA
ATGCAGAAGAAGACCATGGGCTGGGAGGCCTCCTCCGAGCGGATGTACCCCGAGGACGGCGCCCTGAAGG
GCGAGATCAAGCAGAGGCTGAAGCTGAAGGACGGCGGCCACTACGACGCTGAGGTCAAGACCACCTACAA
GGCCAAGAAGCCCGTGCAGCTGCCCGGCGCCTACAACGTCAACATCAAGTTGGACATCACCTCCCACAAC
GAGGACTACACCATCGTGGAACAGTACGAACGCGCCGAGGGCCGCCACTCCACCGGCGGCATGGACGAGC
TGTACAAGTAAACGCGTTAAGTCGACAATCAACCTCTGGATTACAAAATTTGTGAAAGATTGACTGGTAT
TCTTAACTATGTTGCTCCTTTTACGCTATGTGGATACGCTGCTTTAATGCCTTTGTATCATGCTATTGCT
TCCCGTATGGCTTTCATTTTCTCCTCCTTGTATAAATCCTGGTTGCTGTCTCTTTATGAGGAGTTGTGGC
CCGTTGTCAGGCAACGTGGCGTGGTGTGCACTGTGTTTGCTGACGCAACCCCCACTGGTTGGGGCATTGC
CACCACCTGTCAGCTCCTTTCCGGGACTTTCGCTTTCCCCCTCCCTATTGCCACGGCGGAACTCATCGCC
GCCTGCCTTGCCCGCTGCTGGACAGGGGCTCGGCTGTTGGGCACTGACAATTCCGTGGTGTTGTCGGGGA
AATCATCGTCCTTTCCTTGGCTGCTCGCCTGTGTTGCCACCTGGATTCTGCGCGGGACGTCCTTCTGCTA
CGTCCCTTCGGCCCTCAATCCAGCGGACCTTCCTTCCCGCGGCCTGCTGCCGGCTCTGCGGCCTCTTCCG
CGTCTTCGCCTTCGCCCTCAGACGAGTCGGATCTCCCTTTGGGCCGCCTCCCCGCGTCGACTTTAAGACC
AATGACTTACAAGGCAGCTGTAGATCTTAGCCACTTTTTAAAAGAAAAGGGGGGACTGGAAGGGCTAATT
CACTCCCAACGAAGACAAGATCTGCTTTTTGCTTGTACTGGGTCTCTCTGGTTAGACCAGATCTGAGCCT
GGGAGCTCTCTGGCTAACTAGGGAACCCACTGCTTAAGCCTCAATAAAGCTTGCCTTGAGTGCTTCAAGT
AGTGTGTGCCCGTCTGTTGTGTGACTCTGGTAACTAGAGATCCCTCAGACCCTTTTAGTCAGTGTGGAAA
ATCTCTAGCAGTACGTATAGTAGTTCATGTCATCTTATTATTCAGTATTTATAACTTGCAAAGAAATGAA
TATCAGAGAGTGAGAGGAACTTGTTTATTGCAGCTTATAATGGTTACAAATAAAGCAATAGCATCACAAA
TTTCACAAATAAAGCATTTTTTTCACTGCATTCTAGTTGTGGTTTGTCCAAACTCATCAATGTATCTTAT
CATGTCTGGCTCTAGCTATCCCGCCCCTAACTCCGCCCATCCCGCCCCTAACTCCGCCCAGTTCCGCCCA
TTCTCCGCCCCATGGCTGACTAATTTTTTTTATTTATGCAGAGGCCGAGGCCGCCTCGGCCTCTGAGCTA
TTCCAGAAGTAGTGAGGAGGCTTTTTTGGAGGCCTAGGGACGTACCCAATTCGCCCTATAGTGAGTCGTA
TTACGCGCGCTCACTGGCCGTCGTTTTACAACGTCGTGACTGGGAAAACCCTGGCGTTACCCAACTTAAT
CGCCTTGCAGCACATCCCCCTTTCGCCAGCTGGCGTAATAGCGAAGAGGCCCGCACCGATCGCCCTTCCC
AACAGTTGCGCAGCCTGAATGGCGAATGGG
[124 nt withheld, positions 3461-3584]
C
[91 nt withheld, positions 3586-3676]
A
[49 nt withheld, positions 3678-3726]
CCTTTGACGTTGGAGTCCACGTTCTTT
[37 nt withheld, positions 3754-3790]
ACCCTATCTCGGTCTATTCTTTTGATTTATAAGGGATTTTGCCGATTTCGGCCTATTGGTTAAAAAATGA
GCTGATTTAACAAAAATTTAACGCGAATTTTAACAAAATATTAACGCTTACAATTTAGGTGGCACTTTTC
GGGGAAATGTGCGCGGAACCCCTATTTGTTTATTTTTCTAAATACATTCAAATATGTATCCGCTCATGAG
ACAATAACCCTGATAAATGCTTCAATAATATTGAAAAAGGAAGAGTATGAGTATTCAACATTTCCGTGTC
GCCCTTATTCCCTTTTTTGCGGCATTTTGCCTTCCTGTTTTTGCTCACCCAGAAACGCTGGTGAAAGTAA
AAGATGCTGAAGATCAGTTGGGTGCACGAGTGGGTTACATCGAACTGGATCTCAACAGCGGTAAGATCCT
TGAGAGTTTTCGCCCCGAAGAACGTTTTCCAATGATGAGCACTTTTAAAGTTCTGCTATGTGGCGCGGTA
TTATCCCGTATTGACGCCGGGCAAGAGCAACTCGGTCGCCGCATACACTATTCTCAGAATGACTTGGTTG
AGTACTCACCAGTCACAGAAAAGCATCTTACGGATGGCATGACAGTAAGAGAATTATGCAGTGCTGCCAT
AACCATGAGTGATAACACTGCGGCCAACTTACTTCTGACAACGATCGGAGGACCGAAGGAGCTAACCGCT
TTTTTGCACAACATGGGGGATCATGTAACTCGCCTTGATCGTTGGGAACCGGAGCTGAATGAAGCCATAC
CAAACGACGAGCGTGACACCACGATGCCTGTAGCAATGGCAACAACGTTGCGCAAACTATTAACTGGCGA
ACTACTTACTCTAGCTTCCCGGCAACAATTAATAGACTGGATGGAGGCGGATAAAGTTGCAGGACCACTT
CTGCGCTCGGCCCTTCCGGCTGGCTGGTTTATTGCTGATAAATCTGGAGCCGGTGAGCGTGGGTCTCGCG
GTATCATTGCAGCACTGGGGCCAGATGGTAAGCCCTCCCGTATCGTAGTTATCTACACGACGGGGAGTCA
GGCAACTATGGATGAACGAAATAGACAGATCGCTGAGATAGGTGCCTCACTGATTAAGCATTGGTAACTG
TCAGACCAAGTTTACTCATATATACTTTAGATTGATTTAAAACTTCATTTTTAATTTAAAAGGATCTAGG
TGAAGATCCTTTTTGATAATCTCATGACCAAAATCCCTTAACGTGAGTTTTCGTTCCACTGAGCGTCAGA
CCCCGTAGAAAAGATCAAAGGATCTTCTTGAGATCCTTTTTTTCTGCGCGTAATCTGCTGCTTGCAAACA
AAAAAACCACCGCTACCAGCGGTGGTTTGTTTGCCGGATCAAGAGCTACCAACTCTTTTTCCGAAGGTAA
CTGGCTTCAGCAGAGCGCAGATACCAAATACTGTTCTTCTAGTGTAGCCGTAGTTAGGCCACCACTTCAA
GAACTCTGTAGCACCGCCTACATACCTCGCTCTGCTAATCCTGTTACCAGTGGCTGCTGCCAGTGGCGAT
AAGTCGTGTCTTACCGGGTTGGACTCAAGACGATAGTTACCGGATAAGGCGCAGCGGTCGGGCTGAACGG
GGGGTTCGTGCACACAGCCCAGCTTGGAGCGAACGACCTACACCGAACTGAGATACCTACAGCGTGAGCT
ATGAGAAAGCGCCACGCTTCCCGAAGGGAGAAAGGCGGACAGGTATCCGGTAAGCGGCAGGGTCGGAACA
GGAGAGCGCACGAGGGAGCTTCCAGGGGGAAACGCCTGGTATCTTTATAGTCCTGTCGGGTTTCGCCACC
TCTGACTTGAGCGTCGATTTTTGTGATGCTCGTCAGGGGGGCGGAGCCTATGGAAAAACGCCAGCAACGC
GGCCTTTTTACGGTTCCTGGCCTTTTGCTGGCCTTTTGCTCACATGTTCTTTCCTGCGTTATCCCCTGAT
TCTGTGGATAACCGTATTACCGCCTTTGAGTGAGCTGATACCGCTCGCCGCAGCCGAACGACCGAGCGCA
GCGAGTCAGTGAGCGAGGAAGCGGAAGAGCGCCCAATACGCAAACCGCCTCTCCCCGCGCGTTGGCCGAT
TCATTAATGCAGCTGGCACGACAGGTTTCCCGACTGGAAAGCGGGCAGTGAGCGCAACGCAATTAATGTG
AGTTAGCTCACTCATTAGGCACCCCAGGCTTTACACTTTATGCTTCCGGCTCGTATGTTGTGTGGAATTG
TGAGCGGATAACAATTTCACACAGGAAACAGCTATGACCATGATTACGCCAAGCGCGCAATTAACCCTCA
CTAAAGGGAACAAAAGCTGGAGCTGCAAGCTTAATGTAGTCTTATGCAATACTCTTGTAGTCTTGCAACA
TGGTAACGATGAGTTAGCAACATGCCTTACAAGGAGAGAAAAAGCACCGTGCATGCCGATTGGTGGAAGT
AAGGTGGTACGATCGTGCCTTATTAGGAAGGCAACAGACGGGTCTGACATGGATTGGACGAACCACTGAA
TTGCCGCATTGCAGAGATATTGTATTTAAGTGCCTAGCTCGATACATAAACGGGTCTCTCTGGTTAGACC
AGATCTGAGCCTGGGAGCTCTCTGGCTAACTAGGGAACCCACTGCTTAAGCCTCAATAAAGCTTGCCTTG
AGTGCTTCAAGTAGTGTGTGCCCGTCTGTTGTGTGACTCTGGTAACTAGAGATCCCTCAGACCCTTTTAG
TCAGTGTGGAAAATCTCTAGCAGTGGCGCCCGAACAGGGACTTGAAAGCGAAAGGGAAACCAGAGGAGCT
CTCTCGACGCAGGACTCGGCTTGCTGAAGCGCGCACGGCAAGAGGCGAGGGGCGGCGACTGGTGAGTACG
CCAAAAATTTTGACTAGCGGAGGCTAGAAGGAGAGAGATGGGTGCGAGAGCGTCAGTATTAAGCGGGGGA
GAATTAGATCGCGATGGGAAAAAATTCGGTTAAGGCCAGGGGGAAAGAAAAAATATAAATTAAAACATAT
AGTATGGGCAAGCAGGGAGCTAGAACGATTCGCAGTTAATCCTGGCCTGTTAGAAACATCAGAAGGCTGT
AGACAAATACTGGGACAGCTACAACCATCCCTTCAGACAGGATCAGAAGAACTTAGATCATTATATAATA
CAGTAGCAACCCTCTATTGTGTGCATCAAAGGATAGAGATAAAAGACACCAAGGAAGCTTTAGACAAGAT
AGAGGAAGAGCAAAACAAAAGTAAGACCACCGCACAGCAAGCGGCCGCTGATCTTCAGACCTGGAGGAGG
AGATATGAGGGACAATTGGAGAAGTGAATTATATAAATATAAAGTAGTAAAAATTGAACCATTAGGAGTA
GCACCCACCAAGGCAAAGAGAAGAGTGGTGCAGAGAGAAAAAAGAGCAGTGGGAATAGGAGCTTTGTTCC
TTGGGTTCTTGGGAGCAGCAGGAAGCACTATGGGCGCAGCGTCAATGACGCTGACGGTACAGGCCAGACA
ATTATTGTCTGGTATAGTGCAGCAGCAGAACAATTTGCTGAGGGCTATTGAGGCGCAACAGCATCTGTTG
CAACTCACAGTCTGGGGCATCAAGCAGCTCCAGGCAAGAATCCTGGCTGTGGAAAGATACCTAAAGGATC
AACAGCTCCTGGGGATTTGGGGTTGCTCTGGAAAACTCATTTGCACCACTGCTGTGCCTTGGAATGCTAG
TTGGAGTAATAAATCTCTGGAACAGATTTGGAATCACACGACCTGGATGGAGTGGGACAGAGAAATTAAC
AATTACACAAGCTTAATACACTCCTTAATTGAAGAATCGCAAAACCAGCAAGAAAAGAATGAACAAGAAT
TATTGGAATTAGATAAATGGGCAAGTTTGTGGAATTGGTTTAACATAACAAATTGGCTGTGGTATATAAA
ATTATTCATAATGATAGTAGGAGGCTTGGTAGGTTTAAGAATAGTTTTTGCTGTACTTTCTATAGTGAAT
AGAGTTAGGCAGGGATATTCACCATTATCGTTTCAGACCCACCTCCCAACCCCGAGGGGACCCAGAGAGG
GCCTATTTCCCATGATTCCTTCATATTTGCATATACGATACAAGGCTGTTAGAGAGATAATTAGAATTAA
TTTGACTGTAAACACAAAGATATTAGTACAAAATACGTGACGTAGAAAGTAATAATTTCTTGGGTAGTTT
GCAGTTTTAAAATTATGTTTTAAAATGGACTATCATATGCTTACCGTAACTTGAAAGTATTTCGATTTCT
TGGCTTTATATATCTTGTGGAAAGGACGAAACACCGGAGACGGTTGTAAATGAGCACACAAAATACACAT
GCTAAAATATTATATTCTATGACCTTTATAAAATCAACCAAAATCTTCTTTTTAATAACTTTAGTATCAA
TAATTAGAATTTTTATGTTCCTTTTTGCAAACTTTTAATAAAAATGAGCAAAATAAAAAAACGCTAGTTT
TAGTAACTCGCGTTGTTTTCTTCACCTTTAATAATAGCTACTCCACCACTTGTTCCTAAGCGGTCAGCTC
CTGCTTCAATCATTTTTTGAGCATCTTCAAATGTTCTAACTCCACCAGCTGCTTTAACTAAAGCATTGTC
TTTAACAACTGACTTCATTAGTTTAACATCTTCAAATGTTGCACCTGATTTTGAAAATCCTGTTGATGTT
TTAACAAATTCTAATCCAGCTTCAACAGCTATTTCACAAGCTTTCATGATTTCTTCTTTTGTTAATAAAC
AATTTTCCATAATACATTTAACAACATGTGATCCAGCTGCTTTTTTTACAGCTTTCATGTCTTCTAAAAC
TAATTCATAATTTTTGTCTTTTAATGCACCAATATTTAATACCATATCAATTTCTGTTGCACCATCTTTA
ATTGCTTCAGAAACTTCGAATGCTTTTGTAGCTGTTGTGCATGCACCTAGAGGAAAACCTACAACATTTG
TTATTCCTACATTTGTGCCTTTTAATAATTCTTTACAATAGCTTGTTCAATATGAATTAACACAAACTGT
TGCAAAATCAAATTCAATTGCTTCATCACATAATTGTTTAATTTCAGCTTTCGTAGCATCTTGTTTTAAT
AATGTGTGATCTATATATTTGTTTAGTTTCATTTTTTCTCCTATATATTCATTTTTAATTTTAATTCTTT
AATAATTTCGTCTACTTTAACTTTAGCGTTTTGAACAGATTCACCAACACCTATAAAATAAATTTTTAGT
TTAGGTTCAGTTCCACTTGGGCGAACAGCAAATCATGACTTATCTTCTAAATAAAATTTTAGTAAGTCTT
GTCCTGGCATATTATACATTCCATCGATGTAGTCTTCAACATTAACAACTTTAAGTCCAGCAATTTGAGT
TAAGGGTGTTGCTCTCAATGATTTCATTAATGGTTCAATTTTTAATTTCTTTTCTTCTGGTTTAAAATTC
AAGTTTAAAGTGAAAGTGTAATATGCACCCATTTCTTTAAATAAATCTTCTAAATAGTCTACTAATGTTT
TATTTTGTTTTTTATAAAATCAAGCAGCCTCTGCTATTAATATAGAAGCTTGTATTCCATCTTTATCTCT
AGCTGAGTCATCAATTACATATCCATAACTTTCTTCATAAGCAAAAACAAAATTTAATCCGTTATCTTCT
TCTTTAGCAATTTCTCTACCCATTCATTTAAATCCAGTTAAAGTTTTTACAATATTAACTCCATATTTTT
CATGAGCGATTCTATCACCCAAATCACTTGTTACAAAACTTGAATATAGAGCCGGATTTTTTGGAATGCT
ATTTAAGCGTTTTAGATTTGATAATTTTCAATCAATTAAAATTGGTCCTGTTTGATTTCCATCTAATCTT
ACAAAATGACCATCATGTTTTATTGCCATTCCAAATCTGTCAGCATCTGGGTCATTCATAATAATAATAT
CTGCATCATGTTTAATACCATATTCAAGCGGTATTTTTCATGCAGGATCAAATTCTGGATTTGGATTTAC
AACATTTTTAAATGTTTCATCTTCAAATGCATGCTCTTCAACCTCAATAACGTTATATCCTGATTCACGT
AATATTTTTGGGGTAAATTTAGTTCCTGTTCCATTAACTGCGCTAAAAATAATTTTTAAATCTTTTTTAG
CTTCTTGCTCTTTTTTGTACGTCTCTGTTTTAGAGCTAGAAATAGCAAGTTAAAATAAGGCTAGTCCGTT
ATCAACTTGAAAAAGTGGCACCGAGTCGGTGCTTTTTTAAGCTTGGCGTAACTAGATCTTGAGACAAATG
GCAGTATTCATCCACAATTTTAAAAGAAAAGGGGGGATTGGGGGGTACAGTGCAGGGGAAAGAATAGTAG
ACATAATAGCAACAGACATACAAACTAAAGAATTACAAAAACAAATTACAAAAATTCAAAATTTTCGGGT
TTATTACAGGGACAGCAGAGATCCACTTTGGCGCCGGCTCGAGGGGG
Features (pLannotate 1.2.2; 30 found; start..end, strand, type, name):
     14..80      +  CDS            small t antigen (fragment): SV40 (simian virus 40) small t antigen
    106..317     +  promoter       EF-1α core promoter: core promoter for human elongation factor EF-1α
    318..1256    +  intron         EF-1α intron A: intron upstream of the start codon of human EF-1α
   1275..1970    +  CDS            mCherry: monomeric derivative of DsRed fluorescent protein (Shaner et al., 2004) mammalian codon-optimized
   1987..2575    +  misc_feature   WPRE: woodchuck hepatitis virus posttranscriptional regulatory element
   2626..2645    +  misc_feature   cPPT/CTS (fragment): central polypurine tract and central termination sequence of HIV-1
   2647..2880    +  LTR            3' LTR (ΔU3): self-inactivating 3' long terminal repeat (LTR) from HIV-1
   2958..3079    +  polyA_signal   SV40 poly(A) signal: SV40 polyadenylation signal
   3119..3254    +  rep_origin     SV40 ori: SV40 origin of replication
   3275..3293    -  promoter       T7 promoter: promoter for bacteriophage T7 RNA polymerase
   3301..3456    +  CDS            lacZα (fragment): LacZα fragment of β-galactosidase; lacZ fragment
   3461..3889    +  rep_origin     f1 ori (sequence partly withheld): f1 bacteriophage origin of replication; arrow indicates direction of (+) strand synthesis
   3942..4046    +  promoter       AmpR promoter: bla
   4047..4907    +  CDS            AmpR: β-lactamase; bla; confers resistance to ampicillin, carbenicillin, and related antibiotics
   5078..5666    +  rep_origin     ori: high-copy-number ColE1/pMB1/pBR322/pUC origin of replication
   5849..5941    +  CDS            lacI (fragment): lac repressor; lacI; The lac repressor binds to the lac operator to inhibit transcription in E. coli. This inhibition can be relieved by adding lactose or isopropyl-β-D-thiogalactopyranoside (IPTG).
   5954..5975    +  protein_bind   CAP binding site: CAP binding activates transcription in the presence of cAMP. E. coli catabolite activator protein
   5990..6020    +  promoter       lac promoter: promoter for the E. coli lac operon
   6028..6044    +  protein_bind   lac operator: The lac repressor binds to the lac operator to inhibit transcription in E. coli. This inhibition can be relieved by adding lactose or isopropyl-β-D-thiogalactopyranoside (IPTG). lac repressor encoded by lacI
   6089..6107    +  promoter       T3 promoter: promoter for bacteriophage T3 RNA polymerase
   6135..6361    +  promoter       RSV promoter: Rous sarcoma virus enhancer/promoter
   6362..6542    +  LTR            5' LTR (truncated): truncated 5' long terminal repeat (LTR) from HIV-1
   6589..6714    +  misc_feature   HIV-1 Ψ: packaging signal of human immunodeficiency virus type 1
   6698..7061    +  CDS            HIV-1 gag (fragment): gag protein from human immunodeficiency virus 1; gag
   7207..7440    +  misc_feature   RRE: The Rev response element (RRE) of HIV-1 allows for Rev-dependent mRNA export from the nucleus to the cytoplasm.
   7817..7843    +  CDS            Rev (fragment): human immunodeficiency virus 1 (HIV-1) Rev protein; rev; enhances nuclear export of unspliced and incompletely spliced viral mRNAs
   7847..8087    +  promoter       U6 promoter: RNA polymerase III promoter for human U6 snRNA
   8273..8932    -  CDS            deoC1: DEOC1_STAAN - Also known as dra. Experimental evidence at protein level: Swiss-Prot protein existence level 1. Catalyzes a reversible aldol reaction between acetaldehyde and D-glyceraldehyde 3-phosphate to generate 2-deoxy-D-ribose 5- phosphate. From Staphylococcus aureus (strain N315).
   9977..10052   +  misc_RNA       gRNA scaffold: guide RNA scaffold for the Streptococcus pyogenes CRISPR/Cas9 system
  10108..10225   +  misc_feature   cPPT/CTS: central polypurine tract and central termination sequence of HIV-1
