[The description below was written by a language model from this plasmid's Addgene catalogue record and pLannotate feature annotations shown in this document.]
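Description:
LentiGuide Cherry is a third-generation, self-inactivating lentiviral CRISPR vector derived from lentiGuide-Puro, in which the puromycin marker has been replaced by the red fluorescent protein mCherry. It is propagated in E. coli as a high-copy plasmid through a ColE1/pUC-type origin with ampicillin resistance (β-lactamase). The backbone also carries an f1 origin, an SV40 origin and poly(A) signal, and remnants of lac and phage promoter sequences. The viral portion consists of an RSV promoter fused to a truncated HIV-1 5' LTR, which makes genomic RNA production Tat-independent. This is followed by the Ψ packaging signal with a gag fragment, the Rev response element, a cPPT/CTS, WPRE and a ΔU3 3' LTR. Particle production therefore requires packaging and envelope functions supplied in trans.

The payload comprises two expression units. A human U6 RNA polymerase III promoter drives a customizable guide RNA joined to the S. pyogenes Cas9 scaffold. Guide sequences are inserted between two BsmBI sites. The roughly 1.9 kb interval between the U6 promoter and the scaffold appears to be a filler fragment that the guide would replace, and the bacterial deoC1 match annotated within it is most likely just part of that filler. Downstream, the EF-1α promoter with its first intron drives mammalian codon-optimized mCherry, with WPRE enhancing transcript expression. Because no drug selection marker for mammalian cells is recorded, transduced cells are identified or sorted by red fluorescence. The plasmid does not encode Cas9, so it is intended for cells that express the nuclease from another source. The associated work used genome-wide screening to study IgE-positive plasma cell differentiation and survival, consistent with use for single guides or pooled guide libraries.
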