Addgene plasmid #170510: LentiGuide Cherry
Purpose: Expresses S. pyogenes CRISPR chimeric RNA element with customizable sgRNA from U6 promoter and mCherry marker from EF-1a promoter. 3rd generation lentiviral backbone.
Depositing lab: Pavel Tolar. Depositing organization: Francis Crick Institute. Publication: Genome-wide screens identify calcium signaling as a key regulator of IgE+ plasma cell differentiation and survival. Newman R, Tolar P. bioRxiv 2021.03.02.433398 10.1101/2021.03.02.433398.
Backbone
  Vector backbone: lentiGuide-Puro
  Backbone manufacturer: Feng Zhang lab (Addgene plasmid #52963)
  Vector type: Mammalian Expression, Lentiviral, CRISPR
  Selectable markers: mCherry
Growth in bacteria
  Bacterial resistance: Ampicillin, 100 μg/mL
  Growth temperature: 37°C
  Growth strain: NEB Stable
  Copy number: High Copy
Gene/Insert 1
  Gene/Insert name: S. pyogenes sgRNA cassette (alt name: S. pyogenes CRISPR customizable RNA element)
  Species: Synthetic
  Insert size (bp): 100
  Promoter: hU6
  Cloning method: Restriction Enzyme; 5′ cloning site BsmBI (not destroyed); 3′ cloning site BsmBI (not destroyed)
  Sequencing primers: 5′ ACTATCATATGCTTACCGTAAC
Gene/Insert 2
  Gene/Insert name: mCherry
  Species: Synthetic
  Insert size (bp): 698
  Promoter: EF-1a
  Cloning method: Restriction Enzyme; 5′ cloning site BsiWI (not destroyed); 3′ cloning site MluI (not destroyed)
  Sequencing primers: 5′ tggttcattctcaagcctcag
Resource information
  A portion of this plasmid was derived from a plasmid made by: CRISPR cassette generated by Feng Zhang
Terms and licenses: Academic/Nonprofit Terms; Industry Terms: Not Available to Industry
Depositor comments: Plasmid based on lentiGuide Puro (addgene plasmid #52963). Please visit https://www.biorxiv.org/content/10.1101/2021.03.02.433398v1 for bioRxiv preprint.
How to cite: LentiGuide Cherry was a gift from Pavel Tolar (Addgene plasmid # 170510 ; http://n2t.net/addgene:170510 ; RRID:Addgene_170510)
