>Addgene plasmid #170510 | LentiGuide Cherry | depositor partial sequence | sequence record 330656 | mCherry
TCGAGGAGGATAACATGGCCATCATCAAGGAGTTCATGCGCTTCAAGGTGCACATGGAGGGCTCCGTGAA
CGGCCACGAGTTCGAGATCGAGGGCGAGGGCGAGGGCCGCCCCTACGAGGGCACCCAGACCGCCAAGCTG
AAGGTGACCAAGGGTGGCCCCCTGCCCTTCGCCTGGGACATCCTGTCCCCTCAGTTCATGTACGGCTCCA
AGGCCTACGTGAAGCACCCCGCCGACATCCCCGACTACTTGAAGCTGTCCTTCCCCGAGGGCTTCAAGTG
GGAGCGCGTGATGAACTTCGAGGACGGCGGCGTGGTGACCGTGACCCAGGACTCCTCCCTGCAGGACGGC
GAGTTCATCTACAAGGTGAAGCTGCGCGGCACCAACTTCCCCTCCGACGGCCCCGTAATGCAGAAGAAGA
CCATGGGCTGGGAGGCCTCCTCCGAGCGGATGTACCCCGAGGACGGCGCCCTGAAGGGCGAGATCAAGCA
GAGGCTGAAGCTGAAGGACGGCGGCCACTACGACGCTGAGGTCAAGACCACCTACAAGGCCAAGAAGCCC
GTGCAGCTGCCCGGCGCCTACAACGTCAACATCAAGTTGGACATCACCTCCCACAACGAGGACTACACCA
TCGTGGAACAGTACGAACGCGCCGAGGGCCGCCACTCCACCGGCGGCATGGACGAGCTGTACAAGTAA
